>Addgene plasmid #172114 | NmMetNI-WT | addgene full sequence | sequence record 344823 | Addgene NGS Result
GCCATGAGCTCTATATCTCCTTCTTAAAGTTAAACAAAATTATTTCTAGAGGGGAATTGTTATCCGCTCA
CAATTCCCCTATAGTGAGTCGTATTAATTTCGCGGGATCGAGATCTGGATATAGTTCCTCCTTTCAGCAA
AAAACCCCTCAAGACCCGTTTAGAGGCCCCAAGGGGTTATGCTAGTTATTGCTCAGCGGTGGCAGCAGCC
AACTCAGCTTCCTTTCGGGCTTTGTTAGCAGCCGGATCCTCGAGTCAGTCCTCCCGAATCAGTTCGCGCC
CGATGTCGGATTGGGCGTGGATTTGGTTGCCGCGTACTTCGACGATTTCGACGACTTTGCCTTTATCCAA
GAGGGCGGCGCGGTCGCACAGGCGGCGGATGACGCTCATTTCGTGGGTTACGATGACGATGGTTACGTTG
AAGCGTTTGTTGATGTCTTCCAAACATTCCAAGACGCTGCGCGTGGTGGCGGGGTCGAGGGCGGAAGTGG
GTTCGTCTGCGAGGATGACTTGGGGTTTGGGCGCGAGTGCGCGGGCGATGCCGACACGTTGTTTCTGCCC
GCCGGAAAGCTGGGCGGGATAGTGGCCGGCGCGTTCGGTCAAGCCGACGATTTCAAGGCATTCTTTAACG
CGCGCTTTGATTTTTTCAGACGGCCATCCGGCGATTTCCAAAGGAAAGGCAACATTGTCGGCAACGGTGC
GGTTGCTCAAAAGATTAAACTGCTGAAACACCATGCCGATATTCTGCCGAGCCTGACGCAATGCGGCGGC
ATCGAGCGCGGTCAGCTCTTGTCCGCAGACGTTGACCTTGCCGCTGTCGGGGCGTTCCAACAGGTTAATC
AGGCGCAACAGGGTGGATTTGCCTGCACCCGAATAACCCATCAGCCCGAAGATTTCGCCGTCGCGGATTT
CGAGGCTGGTCGGCTCGACGGCGGCAAAACGGGTCTTGTCGCGCGTTTGGTAATGCTTGGAAACCTTGTC
CAAAATAATCATATGCTTGTCGTCGTCGTCGATATGGCCGCTGCTGTGATGATGATGATGATGATGATGA
TGATGGCCCATGGTATATCTCCTTCTTAAAGTTAAACAAAATTATTTCTAGAGGGGAATTGTTATCCGCT
CACAATTCCCCTATAGTGAGTCGTATTAATTTCGCGGGATCGGCATGCACCATTCCTTGCGGCGGCGGTG
CTCAACGGCCTCAACCTACTACTGGGCTGCTTCCTAATGCAGGAGTCGCATAAGGGAGAGCGTCGAGATC
CCGGACACCATCGAATGGCGCAAAACCTTTCGCGGTATGGCATGATAGCGCCCGGAAGAGAGTCAATTCA
GGGTGGTGAATGTGAAACCAGTAACGTTATACGATGTCGCAGAGTATGCCGGTGTCTCTTATCAGACCGT
TTCCCGCGTGGTGAACCAGGCCAGCCACGTTTCTGCGAAAACGCGGGAAAAAGTGGAAGCGGCGATGGCG
GAGCTGAATTACATTCCCAACCGCGTGGCACAACAACTGGCGGGCAAACAGTCGTTGCTGATTGGCGTTG
CCACCTCCAGTCTGGCCCTGCACGCGCCGTCGCAAATTGTCGCGGCGATTAAATCTCGCGCCGATCAACT
GGGTGCCAGCGTGGTGGTGTCGATGGTAGAACGAAGCGGCGTCGAAGCCTGTAAAGCGGCGGTGCACAAT
CTTCTCGCGCAACGCGTCAGTGGGCTGATCATTAACTATCCGCTGGATGACCAGGATGCCATTGCTGTGG
AAGCTGCCTGCACTAATGTTCCGGCGTTATTTCTTGATGTCTCTGACCAGACACCCATCAACAGTATTAT
TTTCTCCCATGAAGACGGTACGCGACTGGGCGTGGAGCATCTGGTCGCATTGGGTCACCAGCAAATCGCG
CTGTTAGCGGGCCCATTAAGTTCTGTCTCGGCGCGTCTGCGTCTGGCTGGCTGGCATAAATATCTCACTC
GCAATCAAATTCAGCCGATAGCGGAACGGGAAGGCGACTGGAGTGCCATGTCCGGTTTTCAACAAACCAT
GCAAATGCTGAATGAGGGCATCGTTCCCACTGCGATGCTGGTTGCCAACGATCAGATGGCGCTGGGCGCA
ATGCGCGCCATTACCGAGTCCGGGCTGCGCGTTGGTGCGGATATCTCGGTAGTGGGATACGACGATACCG
AAGACAGCTCATGTTATATCCCGCCGTTAACCACCATCAAACAGGATTTTCGCCTGCTGGGGCAAACCAG
CGTGGACCGCTTGCTGCAACTCTCTCAGGGCCAGGCGGTGAAGGGCAATCAGCTGTTGCCCGTCTCACTG
GTGAAAAGAAAAACCACCCTGGCGCCCAATACGCAAACCGCCTCTCCCCGCGCGTTGGCCGATTCATTAA
TGCAGCTGGCACGACAGGTTTCCCGACTGGAAAGCGGGCAGTGAGCGCAACGCAATTAATGTAAGTTAGC
TCACTCATTAGGCACCGGGATCTCGACCGATGCCCTTGAGAGCCTTCAACCCAGTCAGCTCCTTCCGGTG
GGCGCGGGGCATGACTATCGTCGCCGCACTTATGACTGTCTTCTTTATCATGCAACTCGTAGGACAGGTG
CCGGCAGCGCTCTGGGTCATTTTCGGCGAGGACCGCTTTCGCTGGAGCGCGACGATGATCGGCCTGTCGC
TTGCGGTATTCGGAATCTTGCACGCCCTCGCTCAAGCCTTCGTCACTGGTCCCGCCACCAAACGTTTCGG
CGAGAAGCAGGCCATTATCGCCGGCATGGCGGCCCCACGGGTGCGCATGATCGTGCTCCTGTCGTTGAGG
ACCCGGCTAGGCTGGCGGGGTTGCCTTACTGGTTAGCAGAATGAATCACCGATACGCGAGCGAACGTGAA
GCGACTGCTGCTGCAAAACGTCTGCGACCTGAGCAACAACATGAATGGTCTTCGGTTTCCGTGTTTCGTA
AAGTCTGGAAACGCGGAAGTCAGCGCCCTGCACCATTATGTTCCGGATCTGCATCGCAGGATGCTGCTGG
CTACCCTGTGGAACACCTACATCTGTATTAACGAAGCGCTGGCATTGACCCTGAGTGATTTTTCTCTGGT
CCCGCCGCATCCATACCGCCAGTTGTTTACCCTCACAACGTTCCAGTAACCGGGCATGTTCATCATCAGT
AACCCGTATCGTGAGCATCCTCTCTCGTTTCATCGGTATCATTACCCCCATGAACAGAAATCCCCCTTAC
ACGGAGGCATCAGTGACCAAACAGGAAAAAACCGCCCTTAACATGGCCCGCTTTATCAGAAGCCAGACAT
TAACGCTTCTGGAGAAACTCAACGAGCTGGACGCGGATGAACAGGCAGACATCTGTGAATCGCTTCACGA
CCACGCTGATGAGCTTTACCGCAGCTGCCTCGCGCGTTTCGGTGATGACGGTGAAAACCTCTGACACATG
CAGCTCCCGGAGACGGTCACAGCTTGTCTGTAAGCGGATGCCGGGAGCAGACAAGCCCGTCAGGGCGCGT
CAGCGGGTGTTGGCGGGTGTCGGGGCGCAGCCATGACCCAGTCACGTAGCGATAGCGGAGTGTATACTGG
CTTAACTATGCGGCATCAGAGCAGATTGTACTGAGAGTGCACCATTGCGGTGTGAAATACCGCACAGATG
CGTAAGGAGAAAATACCGCATCAGGCGCTCTTCCGCTTCCTCGCTCACTGACTCGCTGCGCTCGGTCGTT
CGGCTGCGGCGAGCGGTATCAGCTCACTCAAAGGCGGTAATACGGTTATCCACAGAATCAGGGGATAACG
CAGGAAAGAACATGTGAGCAAAAGGCCAGCAAAAGGCCAGGAACCGTAAAAAGGCCGCGTTGCTGGCGTT
TTTCCATAGGCTCCGCCCCCCTGACGAGCATCACAAAAATCGACGCTCAAGTCAGAGGTGGCGAAACCCG
ACAGGACTATAAAGATACCAGGCGTTTCCCCCTGGAAGCTCCCTCGTGCGCTCTCCTGTTCCGACCCTGC
CGCTTACCGGATACCTGTCCGCCTTTCTCCCTTCGGGAAGCGTGGCGCTTTCTCATAGCTCACGCTGTAG
GTATCTCAGTTCGGTGTAGGTCGTTCGCTCCAAGCTGGGCTGTGTGCACGAACCCCCCGTTCAGCCCGAC
CGCTGCGCCTTATCCGGTAACTATCGTCTTGAGTCCAACCCGGTAAGACACGACTTATCGCCACTGGCAG
CAGCCACTGGTAACAGGATTAGCAGAGCGAGGTATGTAGGCGGTGCTACAGAGTTCTTGAAGTGGTGGCC
TAACTACGGCTACACTAGAAGGACAGTATTTGGTATCTGCGCTCTGCTGAAGCCAGTTACCTTCGGAAAA
AGAGTTGGTAGCTCTTGATCCGGCAAACAAACCACCGCTGGTAGCGGTGGTTTTTTTGTTTGCAAGCAGC
AGATTACGCGCAGAAAAAAAGGATCTCAAGAAGATCCTTTGATCTTTTCTACGGGGTCTGACGCTCAGTG
GAACGAAAACTCACGTTAAGGGATTTTGGTCATGAGATTATCAAAAAGGATCTTCACCTAGATCCTTTTA
AATTAAAAATGAAGTTTTAAATCAATCTAAAGTATATATGAGTAAACTTGGTCTGACAGTTACCAATGCT
TAATCAGTGAGGCACCTATCTCAGCGATCTGTCTATTTCGTTCATCCATAGTTGCCTGACTCCCCGTCGT
GTAGATAACTACGATACGGGAGGGCTTACCATCTGGCCCCAGTGCTGCAATGATACCGCGAGACCCACGC
TCACCGGCTCCAGATTTATCAGCAATAAACCAGCCAGCCGGAAGGGCCGAGCGCAGAAGTGGTCCTGCAA
CTTTATCCGCCTCCATCCAGTCTATTAATTGTTGCCGGGAAGCTAGAGTAAGTAGTTCGCCAGTTAATAG
TTTGCGCAACGTTGTTGCCATTGCTGCAGGCATCGTGGTGTCACGCTCGTCGTTTGGTATGGCTTCATTC
AGCTCCGGTTCCCAACGATCAAGGCGAGTTACATGATCCCCCATGTTGTGCAAAAAAGCGGTTAGCTCCT
TCGGTCCTCCGATCGTTGTCAGAAGTAAGTTGGCCGCAGTGTTATCACTCATGGTTATGGCAGCACTGCA
TAATTCTCTTACTGTCATGCCATCCGTAAGATGCTTTTCTGTGACTGGTGAGTACTCAACCAAGTCATTC
TGAGAATAGTGTATGCGGCGACCGAGTTGCTCTTGCCCGGCGTCAATACGGGATAATACCGCGCCACATA
GCAGAACTTTAAAAGTGCTCATCATTGGAAAACGTTCTTCGGGGCGAAAACTCTCAAGGATCTTACCGCT
GTTGAGATCCAGTTCGATGTAACCCACTCGTGCACCCAACTGATCTTCAGCATCTTTTACTTTCACCAGC
GTTTCTGGGTGAGCAAAAACAGGAAGGCAAAATGCCGCAAAAAAGGGAATAAGGGCGACACGGAAATGTT
GAATACTCATACTCTTCCTTTTTCAATATTATTGAAGCATTTATCAGGGTTATTGTCTCATGAGCGGATA
CATATTTGAATGTATTTAGAAAAATAAACAAATAGGGGTTCCGCGCACATTTCCCCGAAAAGTGCCACCT
AAATTGTAAGCGTTAATATTTTGTTAAAATTCGCGTTAAATTTTTGTTAAATCAGCTCATTTTTTAACCA
ATAGGCCGAAATCGGCAAAATCCCTTATAAATCAAAAGAATAGACCGAGATAGGGT
[37 nt withheld, positions 5727-5763]
AAAGAACGTGGACTCCAACGTCAAAGG
[49 nt withheld, positions 5791-5839]
T
[91 nt withheld, positions 5841-5931]
G
[124 nt withheld, positions 5933-6056]
CCCATTCGCCAATCCGGATATAGTTCCTCCTTTCAGCAAAAAACCCCTCAAGACCCGTTTAGAGGCCCCA
AGGGGTTATGCTAGTTATTGCTCAGCGGTGGCAGCAGCCAACTCAGCTTCCTTTCGGGCTTTGTTAGCAG
CCGGATCTCAGTGGTGGTGGTGGTGGTGGGTACCTCAACGTTTGTCGAGTTTCCGCGCCAACGCGTTGCC
GGTGCTTTGAATCAGGATGACCAGCAGCACGAGGAGGGCGACGATGAAGATGATGACTTCGGTTTGGTAG
CGGTAGTAGCCGTAGCGGATGGCGAGGTCGCCCAAGCCGCCGCCGCCTATCATCCCTGCCGCCGCGCTGT
ATGACAAAAGCCCGATGGCAAGCACGGTAATGCTGGAAACCATGCCCGCGCGCGCTTCGTTCAAGAGGAC
TTTGCAGACGATGGCAATCGGCGGCGCACCCATCGCGGCGGCGGCTTCAATTACGCCTTTGGGGACTTCG
CGCAGGTTTTGTTCCACCAGTCGGGCAAAATAAAACAATCCCGACACGCTCAACACCAGCGAGGCGGCAA
CCGGACCGATGGTGCTGCCGACGATGGCGCGTGTGGCGGGTATCATCGCAATCATCAGGATGACGAAGGG
GAAGGCGCGCATGAGGTTGACGAGGTTGTCGAGCAGGAAGTTCACCAGCTTGTTGTAATGCAGTTGGCGG
CTGGAGGTTACGAAGAGCAGCACGCCCAGCAGCGTGCCGAAGATGACGGCGAATGTGGTGGACAAGCCGA
CCATCACGAAGGTTTCGCCCAAGGCGCGGAAGATTTCGTCTTTCATGCCGACGATGGTGGAAACGGCTTG
TTGGAATGTTAAGTCT
Features (pLannotate 1.2.2; 25 found; start..end, strand, type, name):
     16..38      -  RBS            RBS: efficient ribosome binding site from bacteriophage T7 gene 10 (Olins and Rangwala, 1989)
     53..77      -  protein_bind   lac operator: The lac repressor binds to the lac operator to inhibit transcription in E. coli. This inhibition can be relieved by adding lactose or isopropyl-β-D-thiogalactopyranoside (IPTG). lac repressor encoded by lacI
     78..96      -  promoter       T7 promoter: promoter for bacteriophage T7 RNA polymerase
    138..185     -  terminator     T7 terminator: transcription terminator for bacteriophage T7 RNA polymerase
    193..242     -  CDS            SET1 (fragment): solubility-enhancement tag derived from T7 phage gene 10B
    315..992     -  CDS            metN (fragment): METN_BACSU - Also known as yusC. Experimental evidence at protein level: Swiss-Prot protein existence level 1. Part of the ABC transporter complex MetNPQ involved in methionine import (PubMed:14990259). Responsible for energy coupling to the transport system (Probable). It has also been shown to be involved in methionine sulfoxide transport (PubMed:14990259). From Bacillus subtilis (strain 168).
   1038..1055    -  CDS            capTEV™ (fragment): composite tag for in vivo biotinylation, TEV protease cleavage, and 6xHis tagging
   1068..1090    -  RBS            RBS: efficient ribosome binding site from bacteriophage T7 gene 10 (Olins and Rangwala, 1989)
   1105..1129    -  protein_bind   lac operator: The lac repressor binds to the lac operator to inhibit transcription in E. coli. This inhibition can be relieved by adding lactose or isopropyl-β-D-thiogalactopyranoside (IPTG). lac repressor encoded by lacI
   1130..1148    -  promoter       T7 promoter: promoter for bacteriophage T7 RNA polymerase
   1163..1256    +  CDS            TcR (fragment): tetracycline efflux protein; tet; confers resistance to tetracycline
   1264..1341    +  promoter       lacI promoter: lacI
   1342..2424    +  CDS            lacI: lac repressor; lacI; The lac repressor binds to the lac operator to inhibit transcription in E. coli. This inhibition can be relieved by adding lactose or isopropyl-β-D-thiogalactopyranoside (IPTG).
   2437..2458    +  protein_bind   CAP binding site: CAP binding activates transcription in the presence of cAMP. E. coli catabolite activator protein
   2473..2764    +  CDS            TcR (fragment): tetracycline efflux protein; tet; confers resistance to tetracycline
   2836..3216    -  CDS            YPB1_ECOLX: Protein predicted: Swiss-Prot protein existence level 4. From Escherichia coli.
   3233..3424    +  CDS            rop: Rop protein, which maintains plasmids at low copy number; rop
   3526..3665    +  misc_feature   bom: basis of mobility region from pBR322
   3851..4439    -  rep_origin     ori: high-copy-number ColE1/pMB1/pBR322/pUC origin of replication
   4610..5470    -  CDS            AmpR: β-lactamase; bla; confers resistance to ampicillin, carbenicillin, and related antibiotics
   5471..5575    -  promoter       AmpR promoter: bla
   5628..6056    -  rep_origin     f1 ori (sequence partly withheld): f1 bacteriophage origin of replication; arrow indicates direction of (+) strand synthesis
   6093..6140    -  terminator     T7 terminator: transcription terminator for bacteriophage T7 RNA polymerase
   6148..6197    -  CDS            SET1 (fragment): solubility-enhancement tag derived from T7 phage gene 10B
   6207..6225    -  CDS            9xHis (fragment): 9xHis affinity tag
