[The description below was written by a language model from this plasmid's Addgene catalogue record and pLannotate feature annotations shown in this document.]
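Description:
NmMetNI-WT is a bacterial expression plasmid built on a modified Novagen pET21b+ backbone for co-production of MetN and MetI, the ATP-binding and transmembrane subunits of the ABC methionine importer from Neisseria meningitidis serogroup B (strain MC58). It is propagated in E. coli through a ColE1/pBR322-type origin, with rop and the bom region also annotated, and is selected with ampicillin via the β-lactamase gene and its own promoter. An f1 origin is present as well. The catalogue lists it as high copy, about 6.9 kb in total.

The feature table shows two separate expression units in the same orientation, each made up of a T7 promoter, a lac operator, a T7 gene 10 ribosome binding site and a T7 terminator. A plasmid-borne lacI gene supplies repressor, so transcription depends on T7 RNA polymerase in the host and is inducible with IPTG. One unit carries the MetN coding region, detected by homology to Bacillus subtilis MetN. It is preceded by a short match to a His-containing tag, consistent with the recorded N-terminal 10x His tag followed by an enterokinase cleavage site. The depositor made this tag by adding four histidines to the backbone tag, and also removed a pelB leader. MetI is recorded as untagged and is not annotated explicitly; it presumably lies in the unannotated stretch of the second unit, spanning the sequence origin. A short His-tag fragment annotated near that unit's terminator is probably vector remnant, though the record does not say whether it is translated. The small SET1 and TcR hits appear to be backbone-derived fragments rather than functional elements.

The plasmid is intended for overexpression and affinity purification of the wild-type MetNI transporter complex for biochemical and structural characterisation, including studies of its interaction with the binding protein MetQ.
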