Addgene plasmid #172114: NmMetNI-WT
Purpose: Expression of MetN and MetI membrane proteins
Depositing lab: Douglas Rees. Depositing organization: California Institute of Technology. Publication: Characterization of the ABC methionine transporter from Neisseria meningitidis reveals that lipidated MetQ is required for interaction. Sharaf NG, Shahgholi M, Kim E, Lai JY, VanderVelde DG, Lee AT, Rees DC. Elife. 2021 Aug 19;10. pii: 69742. doi: 10.7554/eLife.69742. PubMed 34409939.
Backbone
  Vector backbone: pET21b+
  Backbone manufacturer: Novagen
  Backbone size w/o insert (bp): 5245
  Total vector size (bp): 6916
  Modifications to backbone: Added 4 more His to make a total of 10X His. Added Enterokinase after His tag. Removed original pelB sequence from vector backbone.
  Vector type: Bacterial Expression
Growth in bacteria
  Bacterial resistance: Ampicillin, 100 μg/mL
  Growth temperature: 37°C
  Growth strain: DH5alpha
  Copy number: High Copy
Gene/Insert 1
  Gene/Insert name: MetN
  Species: N.Neisseria meningitidis serogroup B (strain MC58)
  Insert size (bp): 738
  Promoter: T7 Promoter
  Tag / fusion protein: 10x His Tag (N terminal on insert); Enterokinase (N terminal on insert)
  Cloning method: Unknown
  Sequencing primers: 5′ MetN Custom Gene Specific Primer; 3′ MetN Custom Gene Specific Primer
Gene/Insert 2
  Gene/Insert name: MetI
  Species: N.Neisseria meningitidis serogroup B (strain MC58)
  Insert size (bp): 687
  Promoter: T7 Promoter
  Cloning method: Unknown
  Sequencing primers: 5′ MetI Custom Gene Specific Primer; 3′ MetI Custom Gene Specific Primer
Terms and licenses: Academic/Nonprofit Terms; Industry Terms: Not Available to Industry
How to cite: NmMetNI-WT was a gift from Douglas Rees (Addgene plasmid # 172114 ; http://n2t.net/addgene:172114 ; RRID:Addgene_172114)
